>Addgene plasmid #13935 | RCAS(B) Chfz-1 deltaC (CT#538) | addgene partial sequence | sequence record 20144 | 13935 with M13pUC-rev
GGTAGTTTATCACAGTTAAATTGCTAACGCAGTCAGGCACCGTGTATGAAATCTAACAATGCGCTCATCG
TCATCCTCGGCACCGTCACCCTGGATGCTGTAGGCATAGGCTTGGTTATGCCGGTACTGCCGGGCCTCTT
GCGGGATATCGTCCATTCCGACAGCATCGCCAGTCACTATGGCGTGCTGCTAGCGCTATATGCGTTGATG
CAATTTCTATGCGCACCCGTTCTCGGAGCACTGTCCGACCGCTTTGGCCGCCGCCCAGTCCTGCTCGCTT
CGCTACTTGGAGCCACTATCGACTACGCGATCATGGCGACCACACCCGTCCTGTGGATCCCCTCCGACGG
TACTCAGCTTCTGCCTCCCTAAGCCGCAGCCCCCTCCACCAGGGTCATCGAACTCGCCTCCCGATAGACG
AGACGGATGGAGACAGGATCGCCACGCCGTCTGTGGCCGACCACTATTCCCTAACTATCACGTCGGGGTC
ACCAAATGAAGCCTTCTGCTTCATGCAGGTGCTCGTAGTCGTCAGGGAATCAACGGTCCGGCCATCAACC
CAGGTGCACACCAATGTGGTGAATGGTCAAATGGCGTTTATTGTATCGAGCTAGGCACTTAAATACAATA
TCTCTGCAATGCGGAATTCAGTGGTTCGTCCAATCCATGTCAGACCCGTCTGTTGCCTTCCTAATAAGGC
ACGATCGTACCACCTTACTTCCACCAATCGGCATGCACGGTGCTTTTTCTCTCCTTGTAA
