[The description below was written by a language model from this plasmid's Addgene catalogue record.]
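Description:
RCAS(B) Chfz-1 deltaC is a replication-competent avian retroviral vector built on the RCASBP(B) backbone, which is listed at about 11.6 kb without the insert. RCAS vectors derive from Rous sarcoma virus: they keep the viral LTRs and the gag, pol and env genes, and the src oncogene is replaced by a ClaI cloning site for a foreign gene. The "BP" designation refers to the Bryan high-titer polymerase variant, and "(B)" indicates a subgroup B envelope, which determines which avian cells the virus can enter. Because the virus is replication competent, it spreads from infected cells to neighbouring susceptible cells, giving broad and sustained misexpression in avian tissue. In bacteria the plasmid is maintained at high copy under ampicillin selection. No feature table is provided, so the bacterial origin and other backbone elements are not itemised in the record.

The insert is chicken Frizzled 1 (FZD1, also called cFz-1), a Wnt receptor, carrying a truncation that removes the C-terminal 24 amino acids. According to the depositor's notes, the truncated coding region was amplified with primers carrying NcoI and EcoRI sites and passed through the Slax13 shuttle vector. It was then transferred into RCAS as a ClaI fragment, with both ClaI sites retained. No separate internal promoter is recorded; in RCAS vectors the insert is normally expressed from a spliced transcript driven by the viral LTR. No tags or reporters are listed. The associated publication concerns the roles of Wnt signaling during chondrogenesis in the chicken limb, consistent with use of this construct for virally mediated misexpression of a C-terminally deleted receptor in chick tissue. The record does not state the functional effect of the truncation.
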