Addgene plasmid #13935: RCAS(B) Chfz-1 deltaC (CT#538)
Depositing lab: Cliff Tabin. Depositing organization: Harvard Medical School. Publication: Dual roles of Wnt signaling during chondrogenesis in the chicken limb. Hartmann C, Tabin CJ. Development. 2000 Jul . 127(14):3141-59. PubMed 10862751.
Backbone
  Vector backbone: RCASBP(B)
  Backbone size w/o insert (bp): 11600
  Vector type: Retroviral ; avian expression
Growth in bacteria
  Bacterial resistance: Ampicillin, 100 μg/mL
  Growth temperature: 37°C
  Growth strain: DH5alpha
  Copy number: High Copy
Gene/Insert
  Gene/Insert name: Fz 1 (alt name: Frizzled 1)
  Species: G. gallus (chicken)
  Mutation: C-terminal 24 aa truncated.
  Entrez Gene: FZD1 (a.k.a. Fz-1, cFz-1)
  Cloning method: Restriction Enzyme; 5′ cloning site ClaI (not destroyed); 3′ cloning site ClaI (not destroyed)
  Sequencing primers: 5′ RCAS-F
Terms and licenses: Academic/Nonprofit Terms; Industry Terms: Not Available to Industry
Depositor comments: Frizzled 1 C-terminal 24 AA truncated: 5’ NcoI-primer, 3’ EcoRI-primer, shuttle vector: Slax13.
How to cite: RCAS(B) Chfz-1 deltaC (CT#538) was a gift from Cliff Tabin (Addgene plasmid # 13935)
